>Addgene plasmid #178859 | pCMV-miRFP670-eDHFR(69K6) | addgene full sequence | sequence record 351693 | Addgene NGS Result
CTGGCCTTTTGCTCACATGTTCTTTCCTGCGTTATCCCCTGATTCTGTGGATAACCGTATTACCGCCATG
CATTAGTTATTAATAGTAATCAATTACGGGGTCATTAGTTCATAGCCCATATATGGAGTTCCGCGTTACA
TAACTTACGGTAAATGGCCCGCCTGGCTGACCGCCCAACGACCCCCGCCCATTGACGTCAATAATGACGT
ATGTTCCCATAGTAACGCCAATAGGGACTTTCCATTGACGTCAATGGGTGGAGTATTTACGGTAAACTGC
CCACTTGGCAGTACATCAAGTGTATCATATGCCAAGTACGCCCCCTATTGACGTCAATGACGGTAAATGG
CCCGCCTGGCATTATGCCCAGTACATGACCTTATGGGACTTTCCTACTTGGCAGTACATCTACGTATTAG
TCATCGCTATTACCATGGTGATGCGGTTTTGGCAGTACATCAATGGGCGTGGATAGCGGTTTGACTCACG
GGGATTTCCAAGTCTCCACCCCATTGACGTCAATGGGAGTTTGTTTTGGCACCAAAATCAACGGGACTTT
CCAAAATGTCGTAACAACTCCGCCCCATTGACGCAAATGGGCGGTAGGCGTGTACGGTGGGAGGTCTATA
TAAGCAGAGCTGGTTTAGTGAACCGTCAGATCCGCTAGCCAATTGGCCACCATGGTAGCAGGTCATGCCT
CTGGCAGCCCCGCATTCGGGACCGCCTCTCATTCGAATTGCGAACATGAAGAGATCCACCTCGCCGGCTC
GATCCAGCCGCATGGCGCGCTTCTGGTCGTCAGCGAACATGATCATCGCGTCATCCAGGCCAGCGCCAAC
GCCGCGGAATTTCTGAATCTCGGAAGCGTACTCGGCGTTCCGCTCGCCGAGATCGACGGCGATCTGTTGA
TCAAGATCCTGCCGCATCTCGATCCCACCGCCGAAGGCATGCCGGTCGCGGTGCGCTGCCGGATCGGCAA
TCCCTCTACGGAGTACTGCGGTCTGATGCATCGGCCTCCGGAAGGCGGGCTGATCATCGAACTCGAACGT
GCCGGCCCGTCGATCGATCTGTCAGGCACGCTGGCGCCGGCGCTGGAGCGGATCCGCACGGCGGGTTCAC
TGCGCGCGCTGTGCGATGACACCGTGCTGCTGTTTCAGCAGTGCACCGGCTACGACCGGGTGATGGTGTA
TCGTTTCGATGAGCAAGGCCACGGCCTGGTATTCTCCGAGTGCCATGTGCCTGGGCTCGAATCCTATTTC
GGCAACCGCTATCCGTCGTCGACTGTCCCGCAGATGGCGCGGCAGCTGTACGTGCGGCAGCGCGTCCGCG
TGCTGGTCGACGTCACCTATCAGCCGGTGCCGCTGGAGCCGCGGCTGTCGCCGCTGACCGGGCGCGATCT
CGACATGTCGGGCTGCTTCCTGCGCTCGATGTCGCCGTGCCATCTGCAGTTCCTGAAGGACATGGGCGTG
CGCGCCACCCTGGCGGTGTCGCTGGTGGTCGGCGGCAAGCTGTGGGGCCTGGTTGTCTGTCACCATTATC
TGCCGCGCTTCATCCGTTTCGAGCTGCGGGCGATCTGCAAACGGCTCGCCGAAAGGATCGCGACGCGGAT
CACCGCGCTTGAGAGCCTCTACAAGTCTGGGTCCGCAGCCAGTAGCGCCGGAAGTATGATCAGTCTGATT
GCGGCGTTAGCGGTAGATCGCGTTATCGGCATGGAAAACGCCATGCCGTGGAACCTGCCTGCCGATCTCG
CCTGGTTTAAACGCAACACCTTAAATAAACCCGTGATTATGGGCCGCCATACCTGGGAATCAATCGGTCG
TCCGTTGCCAGGACGCAAAAATATTATCCTCAGCAGTCAACCGGGTACGGACAAAAAAAAGAAAAAGAAA
GATCGCGTAACGTGGGTGAAGTCGGTGGATGAAGCCATCGCGGCGTGTGGTGACGTACCAGAAATCATGG
TGATTGGCGGCGGTCGCGTTTATGAACAGTTCTTGCCAAAAGCGCAAAAACTGTATCTGACGCATATCGA
CGCAGAAGTGGAAGGCGACACCCATTTCCCGGATTACGAGCCGGATGACTGGGAATCGGTATTCAGCGAA
TTCCACGATGCTGATGCGCAGAACTCTCACAGCTATTGCTTTGAGATTCTGGAGCGGCGGCTGTACAAGT
AAAGCGGCCGCGACTCTAGATCATAATCAGCCATACCACATTTGTAGAGGTTTTACTTGCTTTAAAAAAC
CTCCCACACCTCCCCCTGAACCTGAAACATAAAATGAATGCAATTGTTGTTGTTAACTTGTTTATTGCAG
CTTATAATGGTTACAAATAAAGCAATAGCATCACAAATTTCACAAATAAAGCATTTTTTTCACTGCATTC
TAGTTGTGGTTTGTCCAAACTCATCAATGTATCTTAAGGCGTAAATTGTAAGCGTTAATATTTTGTTAAA
ATTCGCGTTAAATTTTTGTTAAATCAGCTCATTTTTTAACCAATAGGCCGAAATCGGCAAAATCCCTTAT
AAATCAAAAGAATAGACCGAGATAGGGT
[37 nt withheld, positions 2549-2585]
AAAGAACGTGGACTCCAACGTCAAAGG
[49 nt withheld, positions 2613-2661]
T
[91 nt withheld, positions 2663-2753]
G
[124 nt withheld, positions 2755-2878]
CAGGTGGCACTTTTCGGGGAAATGTGCGCGGAACCCCTATTTGTTTATTTTTCTAAATACATTCAAATAT
GTATCCGCTCATGAGACAATAACCCTGATAAATGCTTCAATAATATTGAAAAAGGAAGAGTCCTGAGGCG
GAAAGAACCAGCTGTGGAATGTGTGTCAGTTAGGGTGTGGAAAGTCCCCAGGCTCCCCAGCAGGCAGAAG
TATGCAAAGCATGCATCTCAATTAGTCAGCAACCAGGTGTGGAAAGTCCCCAGGCTCCCCAGCAGGCAGA
AGTATGCAAAGCATGCATCTCAATTAGTCAGCAACCATAGTCCCGCCCCTAACTCCGCCCATCCCGCCCC
TAACTCCGCCCAGTTCCGCCCATTCTCCGCCCCATGGCTGACTAATTTTTTTTATTTATGCAGAGGCCGA
GGCCGCCTCGGCCTCTGAGCTATTCCAGAAGTAGTGAGGAGGCTTTTTTGGAGGCCTAGGCTTTTGCAAA
GATCGATCAAGAGACAGGATGAGGATCGTTTCGCATGATTGAACAAGATGGATTGCACGCAGGTTCTCCG
GCCGCTTGGGTGGAGAGGCTATTCGGCTATGACTGGGCACAACAGACAATCGGCTGCTCTGATGCCGCCG
TGTTCCGGCTGTCAGCGCAGGGGCGCCCGGTTCTTTTTGTCAAGACCGACCTGTCCGGTGCCCTGAATGA
ACTGCAAGACGAGGCAGCGCGGCTATCGTGGCTGGCCACGACGGGCGTTCCTTGCGCAGCTGTGCTCGAC
GTTGTCACTGAAGCGGGAAGGGACTGGCTGCTATTGGGCGAAGTGCCGGGGCAGGATCTCCTGTCATCTC
ACCTTGCTCCTGCCGAGAAAGTATCCATCATGGCTGATGCAATGCGGCGGCTGCATACGCTTGATCCGGC
TACCTGCCCATTCGACCACCAAGCGAAACATCGCATCGAGCGAGCACGTACTCGGATGGAAGCCGGTCTT
GTCGATCAGGATGATCTGGACGAAGAGCATCAGGGGCTCGCGCCAGCCGAACTGTTCGCCAGGCTCAAGG
CGAGCATGCCCGACGGCGAGGATCTCGTCGTGACCCATGGCGATGCCTGCTTGCCGAATATCATGGTGGA
AAATGGCCGCTTTTCTGGATTCATCGACTGTGGCCGGCTGGGTGTGGCGGACCGCTATCAGGACATAGCG
TTGGCTACCCGTGATATTGCTGAAGAGCTTGGCGGCGAATGGGCTGACCGCTTCCTCGTGCTTTACGGTA
TCGCCGCTCCCGATTCGCAGCGCATCGCCTTCTATCGCCTTCTTGACGAGTTCTTCTGAGCGGGACTCTG
GGGTTCGAAATGACCGACCAAGCGACGCCCAACCTGCCATCACGAGATTTCGATTCCACCGCCGCCTTCT
ATGAAAGGTTGGGCTTCGGAATCGTTTTCCGGGACGCCGGCTGGATGATCCTCCAGCGCGGGGATCTCAT
GCTGGAGTTCTTCGCCCACCCTAGGGGGAGGCTAACTGAAACACGGAAGGAGACAATACCGGAAGGAACC
CGCGCTATGACGGCAATAAAAAGACAGAATAAAACGCACGGTGTTGGGTCGTTTGTTCATAAACGCGGGG
TTCGGTCCCAGGGCTGGCACTCTGTCGATACCCCACCGAGACCCCATTGGGGCCAATACGCCCGCGTTTC
TTCCTTTTCCCCACCCCACCCCCCAAGTTCGGGTGAAGGCCCAGGGCTCGCAGCCAACGTCGGGGCGGCA
GGCCCTGCCATAGCCTCAGGTTACTCATATATACTTTAGATTGATTTAAAACTTCATTTTTAATTTAAAA
GGATCTAGGTGAAGATCCTTTTTGATAATCTCATGACCAAAATCCCTTAACGTGAGTTTTCGTTCCACTG
AGCGTCAGACCCCGTAGAAAAGATCAAAGGATCTTCTTGAGATCCTTTTTTTCTGCGCGTAATCTGCTGC
TTGCAAACAAAAAAACCACCGCTACCAGCGGTGGTTTGTTTGCCGGATCAAGAGCTACCAACTCTTTTTC
CGAAGGTAACTGGCTTCAGCAGAGCGCAGATACCAAATACTGTTCTTCTAGTGTAGCCGTAGTTAGGCCA
CCACTTCAAGAACTCTGTAGCACCGCCTACATACCTCGCTCTGCTAATCCTGTTACCAGTGGCTGCTGCC
AGTGGCGATAAGTCGTGTCTTACCGGGTTGGACTCAAGACGATAGTTACCGGATAAGGCGCAGCGGTCGG
GCTGAACGGGGGGTTCGTGCACACAGCCCAGCTTGGAGCGAACGACCTACACCGAACTGAGATACCTACA
GCGTGAGCTATGAGAAAGCGCCACGCTTCCCGAAGGGAGAAAGGCGGACAGGTATCCGGTAAGCGGCAGG
GTCGGAACAGGAGAGCGCACGAGGGAGCTTCCAGGGGGAAACGCCTGGTATCTTTATAGTCCTGTCGGGT
TTCGCCACCTCTGACTTGAGCGTCGATTTTTGTGATGCTCGTCAGGGGGGCGGAGCCTATGGAAAAACGC
CAGCAACGCGGCCTTTTTACGGTTCCTGGCCTTTTG
Features (pLannotate 1.2.2; 15 found; start..end, strand, type, name):
      7..66      +  rep_origin     RSF ori (fragment): Plasmids containing the RSF 1030 origin of replication can be propagated in E. coli cells that contain additional plasmids with compatible origins.
    134..437     +  enhancer       CMV enhancer: human cytomegalovirus immediate early enhancer
    438..641     +  promoter       CMV promoter: human cytomegalovirus (CMV) immediate early promoter
    682..1626    +  CDS            miRFP670: miRFP670 is a basic (constitutively fluorescent) near ir fluorescent protein published in 2016, derived from Rhodopseudomonas palustris. It has low acid sensitivity. It requires the cofactor biliverdin for fluorescence.
   1666..2160    +  CDS            ecDHFR: E. coli dihydrofolate reductase; folA
   2189..2272    +  CDS            large T antigen (fragment): large T antigen from SV40 (simian virus 40)
   2295..2416    +  polyA_signal   SV40 poly(A) signal: SV40 polyadenylation signal
   2450..2878    -  rep_origin     f1 ori (sequence partly withheld): f1 bacteriophage origin of replication; arrow indicates direction of (+) strand synthesis
   2905..3009    +  promoter       AmpR promoter: bla
   3011..3368    +  promoter       SV40 promoter: SV40 enhancer and early promoter
   3403..4197    +  CDS            NeoR/KanR: aminoglycoside phosphotransferase from Tn5; aph(3')-II (or nptII); confers resistance to neomycin, kanamycin, and G418 (Geneticin®)
   4218..4370    +  CDS            ble (fragment): BLE_KLEPN - Experimental evidence at protein level: Swiss-Prot protein existence level 1. Binding protein with a strong affinity to the bleomycin family of antibiotics. Binds to CL990; an antimitotic-antibiotic compound. From Klebsiella pneumoniae.
   4429..4476    +  polyA_signal   HSV TK poly(A) signal: herpes simplex virus thymidine kinase polyadenylation signal (Cole and Stacy, 1985)
   4567..4583    -  polyA_signal   bGH poly(A) signal (fragment): bovine growth hormone polyadenylation signal
   4805..5393    +  rep_origin     ori: high-copy-number ColE1/pMB1/pBR322/pUC origin of replication
