[The description below was written by a language model from this plasmid's Addgene catalogue record and pLannotate feature annotations shown in this document.]
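Description:
pCMV-miRFP670-eDHFR(69K6) is a mammalian expression plasmid built on the Clontech pEGFP-C1 backbone, with the original fluorescent protein region replaced by a synthetic fusion insert cloned between NheI and NotI sites. It replicates in E. coli at high copy from a ColE1/pUC-type origin and also carries an f1 phage origin. A single Tn5 aminoglycoside phosphotransferase gene (NeoR/KanR) serves both hosts. A bacterial bla-type promoter drives it for kanamycin selection in E. coli, and the SV40 enhancer/early promoter, paired with an HSV TK polyadenylation signal, drives it for G418 selection of transfected mammalian cells. The short RSF ori, ble, large T antigen and bGH poly(A) fragments in the annotation are most likely partial matches within backbone sequence rather than functional elements.

The payload is one open reading frame under the human CMV immediate early enhancer and promoter, terminated by the SV40 poly(A) signal. It encodes miRFP670, a near-infrared fluorescent protein derived from a Rhodopseudomonas palustris protein that needs biliverdin as a cofactor, fused upstream of E. coli dihydrofolate reductase (eDHFR). The "69K6" designation indicates an engineered eDHFR variant, but the record does not describe the modification.

The associated work concerns a chemogenetic platform for controlling plasma membrane signalling, and the depositor notes that the compound mDcTMP is used to control protein translocation. The construct therefore appears to provide a fluorescently trackable eDHFR module whose subcellular location can be shifted by the small-molecule ligand. The near-infrared tag allows relocalisation to be imaged in live cells and leaves the visible channels free for other reporters.
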