Addgene plasmid #178859: pCMV-miRFP670-eDHFR(69K6)
Purpose: Mammalian expression of miRFP670-eDHFR(69K6)
Depositing lab: Shinya Tsukiji. Depositing organization: Nagoya Institute of Technology. Publication: A chemogenetic platform for controlling plasma membrane signaling and synthetic signal oscillation. Suzuki S, Nakamura A, Hatano Y, Yoshikawa M, Yoshii T, Sawada S, Atsuta-Tsunoda K, Aoki K, Tsukiji S. Cell Chem Biol. 2022 Sep 15;29(9):1446-1464.e10. doi: 10.1016/j.chembiol.2022.06.005. Epub 2022 Jul 13. PubMed 35835118.
Backbone
  Vector backbone: pEGFP-C1
  Backbone manufacturer: Clontech
  Backbone size w/o insert (bp): 3925
  Vector type: Mammalian Expression
  Selectable markers: Neomycin (select with G418)
Growth in bacteria
  Bacterial resistance: Kanamycin, 50 μg/mL
  Growth temperature: 37°C
  Growth strain: DH5alpha
  Copy number: High Copy
Gene/Insert
  Gene/Insert name: miRFP670-eDHFR(69K6)
  Species: Synthetic
  Insert size (bp): 1511
  Promoter: CMV
  Cloning method: Restriction Enzyme; 5′ cloning site NheI (not destroyed); 3′ cloning site NotI (not destroyed)
Terms and licenses: Academic/Nonprofit Terms; Industry Terms: Not Available to Industry
Depositor comments: The chemical mDcTMP, to control protein translocation, can be obtained from Funakoshi Co., Ltd. https://www.funakoshi.co.jp/exports_contents/95015. Please visit https://www.biorxiv.org/content/10.1101/2021.03.16.435568v1 for bioRxiv preprint.
How to cite: pCMV-miRFP670-eDHFR(69K6) was a gift from Shinya Tsukiji (Addgene plasmid # 178859 ; http://n2t.net/addgene:178859 ; RRID:Addgene_178859)
